>Addgene plasmid #78060 | INSRR gRNA (BRDN0001147393) | addgene full sequence | sequence record 188914 | Addgene Assembled Sequence
CCCGGGTGCAAAGATGGATAAAGTTTTAAACAGAGAGGAATCTTTGCAGCTAATGGACCTTCTAGGTCTT
GAAAGGAGTGGGAATTGGCTCCGGTGCCCGTCAGTGGGCAGAGCGCACATCGCCCACAGTCCCCGAGAAG
TTGGGGGGAGGGGTCGGCAATTGATCCGGTGCCTAGAGAAGGTGGCGCGGGGTAAACTGGGAAAGTGATG
TCGTGTACTGGCTCCGCCTTTTTCCCGAGGGTGGGGGAGAACCGTATATAAGTGCAGTAGTCGCCGTGAA
CGTTCTTTTTCGCAACGGGTTTGCCGCCAGAACACAGGTAAGTGCCGTGTGTGGTTCCCGCGGGCCTGGC
CTCTTTACGGGTTATGGCCCTTGCGTGCCTTGAATTACTTCCACCTGGCTGCAGTACGTGATTCTTGATC
CCGAGCTTCGGGTTGGAAGTGGGTGGGAGAGTTCGAGGCCTTGCGCTTAAGGAGCCCCTTCGCCTCGTGC
TTGAGTTGAGGCCTGGCCTGGGCGCTGGGGCCGCCGCGTGCGAATCTGGTGGCACCTTCGCGCCTGTCTC
GCTGCTTTCGATAAGTCTCTAGCCATTTAAAATTTTTGATGACCTGCTGCGACGCTTTTTTTCTGGCAAG
ATAGTCTTGTAAATGCGGGCCAAGATCTGCACACTGGTATTTCGGTTTTTGGGGCCGCGGGCGGCGACGG
GGCCCGTGCGTCCCAGCGCACATGTTCGGCGAGGCGGGGCCTGCGAGCGCGGCCACCGAGAATCGGACGG
GGGTAGTCTCAAGCTGGCCGGCCTGCTCTGGTGCCTGGCCTCGCGCCGCCGTGTATCGCCCCGCCCTGGG
CGGCAAGGCTGGCCCGGTCGGCACCAGTTGCGTGAGCGGAAAGATGGCCGCTTCCCGGCCCTGCTGCAGG
GAGCTCAAAATGGAGGACGCGGCGCTCGGGAGAGCGGGCGGGTGAGTCACCCACACAAAGGAAAAGGGCC
TTTCCGTCCTCAGCCGTCGCTTCATGTGACTCCACGGAGTACCGGGCGCCGTCCAGGCACCTCGATTAGT
TCTCGAGCTTTTGGAGTACGTCGTCTTTAGGTTGGGGGGAGGGGTTTTATGCGATGGAGTTTCCCCACAC
TGAGTGGGTGGAGACTGAAGTTAGGCCAGCTTGGCACTTGATGTAATTCTCCTTGGAATTTGCCCTTTTT
GAGTTTGGATCTTGGTTCATTCTCAAGCCTCAGACAGTGGTTCAAAGTTTTTTTCTTCCATTTCAGGTGT
CGTGACGTACGGCCACCATGACCGAGTACAAGCCCACGGTGCGCCTCGCCACCCGCGACGACGTCCCCAG
GGCCGTACGCACCCTCGCCGCCGCGTTCGCCGACTACCCCGCCACGCGCCACACCGTCGATCCGGACCGC
CACATCGAGCGGGTCACCGAGCTGCAAGAACTCTTCCTCACGCGCGTCGGGCTCGACATCGGCAAGGTGT
GGGTCGCGGACGACGGCGCCGCCGTGGCGGTCTGGACCACGCCGGAGAGCGTCGAAGCGGGGGCGGTGTT
CGCCGAGATCGGCCCGCGCATGGCCGAGTTGAGCGGTTCCCGGCTGGCCGCGCAGCAACAGATGGAAGGC
CTCCTGGCGCCGCACCGGCCCAAGGAGCCCGCGTGGTTCCTGGCCACCGTCGGAGTCTCGCCCGACCACC
AGGGCAAGGGTCTGGGCAGCGCCGTCGTGCTCCCCGGAGTGGAGGCGGCCGAGCGCGCCGGGGTGCCCGC
CTTCCTGGAGACCTCCGCGCCCCGCAACCTCCCCTTCTACGAGCGGCTCGGCTTCACCGTCACCGCCGAC
GTCGAGGTGCCCGAAGGACCGCGCACCTGGTGCATGACCCGCAAGCCCGGTGCCTGAACGCGTTAAGTCG
ACAATCAACCTCTGGATTACAAAATTTGTGAAAGATTGACTGGTATTCTTAACTATGTTGCTCCTTTTAC
GCTATGTGGATACGCTGCTTTAATGCCTTTGTATCATGCTATTGCTTCCCGTATGGCTTTCATTTTCTCC
TCCTTGTATAAATCCTGGTTGCTGTCTCTTTATGAGGAGTTGTGGCCCGTTGTCAGGCAACGTGGCGTGG
TGTGCACTGTGTTTGCTGACGCAACCCCCACTGGTTGGGGCATTGCCACCACCTGTCAGCTCCTTTCCGG
GACTTTCGCTTTCCCCCTCCCTATTGCCACGGCGGAACTCATCGCCGCCTGCCTTGCCCGCTGCTGGACA
GGGGCTCGGCTGTTGGGCACTGACAATTCCGTGGTGTTGTCGGGGAAATCATCGTCCTTTCCTTGGCTGC
TCGCCTGTGTTGCCACCTGGATTCTGCGCGGGACGTCCTTCTGCTACGTCCCTTCGGCCCTCAATCCAGC
GGACCTTCCTTCCCGCGGCCTGCTGCCGGCTCTGCGGCCTCTTCCGCGTCTTCGCCTTCGCCCTCAGACG
AGTCGGATCTCCCTTTGGGCCGCCTCCCCGCGTCGACTTTAAGACCAATGACTTACAAGGCAGCTGTAGA
TCTTAGCCACTTTTTAAAAGAAAAGGGGGGACTGGAAGGGCTAATTCACTCCCAACGAAGACAAGATCTG
CTTTTTGCTTGTACTGGGTCTCTCTGGTTAGACCAGATCTGAGCCTGGGAGCTCTCTGGCTAACTAGGGA
ACCCACTGCTTAAGCCTCAATAAAGCTTGCCTTGAGTGCTTCAAGTAGTGTGTGCCCGTCTGTTGTGTGA
CTCTGGTAACTAGAGATCCCTCAGACCCTTTTAGTCAGTGTGGAAAATCTCTAGCAGTACGTATAGTAGT
TCATGTCATCTTATTATTCAGTATTTATAACTTGCAAAGAAATGAATATCAGAGAGTGAGAGGAACTTGT
TTATTGCAGCTTATAATGGTTACAAATAAAGCAATAGCATCACAAATTTCACAAATAAAGCATTTTTTTC
ACTGCATTCTAGTTGTGGTTTGTCCAAACTCATCAATGTATCTTATCATGTCTGGCTCTAGCTATCCCGC
CCCTAACTCCGCCCATCCCGCCCCTAACTCCGCCCAGTTCCGCCCATTCTCCGCCCCATGGCTGACTAAT
TTTTTTTATTTATGCAGAGGCCGAGGCCGCCTCGGCCTCTGAGCTATTCCAGAAGTAGTGAGGAGGCTTT
TTTGGAGGCCTAGGGACGTACCCAATTCGCCCTATAGTGAGTCGTATTACGCGCGCTCACTGGCCGTCGT
TTTACAACGTCGTGACTGGGAAAACCCTGGCGTTACCCAACTTAATCGCCTTGCAGCACATCCCCCTTTC
GCCAGCTGGCGTAATAGCGAAGAGGCCCGCACCGATCGCCCTTCCCAACAGTTGCGCAGCCTGAATGGCG
AATGGG
[124 nt withheld, positions 3367-3490]
C
[91 nt withheld, positions 3492-3582]
A
[49 nt withheld, positions 3584-3632]
CCTTTGACGTTGGAGTCCACGTTCTTT
[37 nt withheld, positions 3660-3696]
ACCCTATCTCGGTCTATTCTTTTGATTTATAAGGGATTTTGCCGATTTCGGCCTATTGGTTAAAAAATGA
GCTGATTTAACAAAAATTTAACGCGAATTTTAACAAAATATTAACGCTTACAATTTAGGTGGCACTTTTC
GGGGAAATGTGCGCGGAACCCCTATTTGTTTATTTTTCTAAATACATTCAAATATGTATCCGCTCATGAG
ACAATAACCCTGATAAATGCTTCAATAATATTGAAAAAGGAAGAGTATGAGTATTCAACATTTCCGTGTC
GCCCTTATTCCCTTTTTTGCGGCATTTTGCCTTCCTGTTTTTGCTCACCCAGAAACGCTGGTGAAAGTAA
AAGATGCTGAAGATCAGTTGGGTGCACGAGTGGGTTACATCGAACTGGATCTCAACAGCGGTAAGATCCT
TGAGAGTTTTCGCCCCGAAGAACGTTTTCCAATGATGAGCACTTTTAAAGTTCTGCTATGTGGCGCGGTA
TTATCCCGTATTGACGCCGGGCAAGAGCAACTCGGTCGCCGCATACACTATTCTCAGAATGACTTGGTTG
AGTACTCACCAGTCACAGAAAAGCATCTTACGGATGGCATGACAGTAAGAGAATTATGCAGTGCTGCCAT
AACCATGAGTGATAACACTGCGGCCAACTTACTTCTGACAACGATCGGAGGACCGAAGGAGCTAACCGCT
TTTTTGCACAACATGGGGGATCATGTAACTCGCCTTGATCGTTGGGAACCGGAGCTGAATGAAGCCATAC
CAAACGACGAGCGTGACACCACGATGCCTGTAGCAATGGCAACAACGTTGCGCAAACTATTAACTGGCGA
ACTACTTACTCTAGCTTCCCGGCAACAATTAATAGACTGGATGGAGGCGGATAAAGTTGCAGGACCACTT
CTGCGCTCGGCCCTTCCGGCTGGCTGGTTTATTGCTGATAAATCTGGAGCCGGTGAGCGTGGGTCTCGCG
GTATCATTGCAGCACTGGGGCCAGATGGTAAGCCCTCCCGTATCGTAGTTATCTACACGACGGGGAGTCA
GGCAACTATGGATGAACGAAATAGACAGATCGCTGAGATAGGTGCCTCACTGATTAAGCATTGGTAACTG
TCAGACCAAGTTTACTCATATATACTTTAGATTGATTTAAAACTTCATTTTTAATTTAAAAGGATCTAGG
TGAAGATCCTTTTTGATAATCTCATGACCAAAATCCCTTAACGTGAGTTTTCGTTCCACTGAGCGTCAGA
CCCCGTAGAAAAGATCAAAGGATCTTCTTGAGATCCTTTTTTTCTGCGCGTAATCTGCTGCTTGCAAACA
AAAAAACCACCGCTACCAGCGGTGGTTTGTTTGCCGGATCAAGAGCTACCAACTCTTTTTCCGAAGGTAA
CTGGCTTCAGCAGAGCGCAGATACCAAATACTGTTCTTCTAGTGTAGCCGTAGTTAGGCCACCACTTCAA
GAACTCTGTAGCACCGCCTACATACCTCGCTCTGCTAATCCTGTTACCAGTGGCTGCTGCCAGTGGCGAT
AAGTCGTGTCTTACCGGGTTGGACTCAAGACGATAGTTACCGGATAAGGCGCAGCGGTCGGGCTGAACGG
GGGGTTCGTGCACACAGCCCAGCTTGGAGCGAACGACCTACACCGAACTGAGATACCTACAGCGTGAGCT
ATGAGAAAGCGCCACGCTTCCCGAAGGGAGAAAGGCGGACAGGTATCCGGTAAGCGGCAGGGTCGGAACA
GGAGAGCGCACGAGGGAGCTTCCAGGGGGAAACGCCTGGTATCTTTATAGTCCTGTCGGGTTTCGCCACC
TCTGACTTGAGCGTCGATTTTTGTGATGCTCGTCAGGGGGGCGGAGCCTATGGAAAAACGCCAGCAACGC
GGCCTTTTTACGGTTCCTGGCCTTTTGCTGGCCTTTTGCTCACATGTTCTTTCCTGCGTTATCCCCTGAT
TCTGTGGATAACCGTATTACCGCCTTTGAGTGAGCTGATACCGCTCGCCGCAGCCGAACGACCGAGCGCA
GCGAGTCAGTGAGCGAGGAAGCGGAAGAGCGCCCAATACGCAAACCGCCTCTCCCCGCGCGTTGGCCGAT
TCATTAATGCAGCTGGCACGACAGGTTTCCCGACTGGAAAGCGGGCAGTGAGCGCAACGCAATTAATGTG
AGTTAGCTCACTCATTAGGCACCCCAGGCTTTACACTTTATGCTTCCGGCTCGTATGTTGTGTGGAATTG
TGAGCGGATAACAATTTCACACAGGAAACAGCTATGACCATGATTACGCCAAGCGCGCAATTAACCCTCA
CTAAAGGGAACAAAAGCTGGAGCTGCAAGCTTAATGTAGTCTTATGCAATACTCTTGTAGTCTTGCAACA
TGGTAACGATGAGTTAGCAACATGCCTTACAAGGAGAGAAAAAGCACCGTGCATGCCGATTGGTGGAAGT
AAGGTGGTACGATCGTGCCTTATTAGGAAGGCAACAGACGGGTCTGACATGGATTGGACGAACCACTGAA
TTGCCGCATTGCAGAGATATTGTATTTAAGTGCCTAGCTCGATACATAAACGGGTCTCTCTGGTTAGACC
AGATCTGAGCCTGGGAGCTCTCTGGCTAACTAGGGAACCCACTGCTTAAGCCTCAATAAAGCTTGCCTTG
AGTGCTTCAAGTAGTGTGTGCCCGTCTGTTGTGTGACTCTGGTAACTAGAGATCCCTCAGACCCTTTTAG
TCAGTGTGGAAAATCTCTAGCAGTGGCGCCCGAACAGGGACTTGAAAGCGAAAGGGAAACCAGAGGAGCT
CTCTCGACGCAGGACTCGGCTTGCTGAAGCGCGCACGGCAAGAGGCGAGGGGCGGCGACTGGTGAGTACG
CCAAAAATTTTGACTAGCGGAGGCTAGAAGGAGAGAGATGGGTGCGAGAGCGTCAGTATTAAGCGGGGGA
GAATTAGATCGCGATGGGAAAAAATTCGGTTAAGGCCAGGGGGAAAGAAAAAATATAAATTAAAACATAT
AGTATGGGCAAGCAGGGAGCTAGAACGATTCGCAGTTAATCCTGGCCTGTTAGAAACATCAGAAGGCTGT
AGACAAATACTGGGACAGCTACAACCATCCCTTCAGACAGGATCAGAAGAACTTAGATCATTATATAATA
CAGTAGCAACCCTCTATTGTGTGCATCAAAGGATAGAGATAAAAGACACCAAGGAAGCTTTAGACAAGAT
AGAGGAAGAGCAAAACAAAAGTAAGACCACCGCACAGCAAGCGGCCGCTGATCTTCAGACCTGGAGGAGG
AGATATGAGGGACAATTGGAGAAGTGAATTATATAAATATAAAGTAGTAAAAATTGAACCATTAGGAGTA
GCACCCACCAAGGCAAAGAGAAGAGTGGTGCAGAGAGAAAAAAGAGCAGTGGGAATAGGAGCTTTGTTCC
TTGGGTTCTTGGGAGCAGCAGGAAGCACTATGGGCGCAGCGTCAATGACGCTGACGGTACAGGCCAGACA
ATTATTGTCTGGTATAGTGCAGCAGCAGAACAATTTGCTGAGGGCTATTGAGGCGCAACAGCATCTGTTG
CAACTCACAGTCTGGGGCATCAAGCAGCTCCAGGCAAGAATCCTGGCTGTGGAAAGATACCTAAAGGATC
AACAGCTCCTGGGGATTTGGGGTTGCTCTGGAAAACTCATTTGCACCACTGCTGTGCCTTGGAATGCTAG
TTGGAGTAATAAATCTCTGGAACAGATTTGGAATCACACGACCTGGATGGAGTGGGACAGAGAAATTAAC
AATTACACAAGCTTAATACACTCCTTAATTGAAGAATCGCAAAACCAGCAAGAAAAGAATGAACAAGAAT
TATTGGAATTAGATAAATGGGCAAGTTTGTGGAATTGGTTTAACATAACAAATTGGCTGTGGTATATAAA
ATTATTCATAATGATAGTAGGAGGCTTGGTAGGTTTAAGAATAGTTTTTGCTGTACTTTCTATAGTGAAT
AGAGTTAGGCAGGGATATTCACCATTATCGTTTCAGACCCACCTCCCAACCCCGAGGGGACCCAGAGAGG
GCCTATTTCCCATGATTCCTTCATATTTGCATATACGATACAAGGCTGTTAGAGAGATAATTAGAATTAA
TTTGACTGTAAACACAAAGATATTAGTACAAAATACGTGACGTAGAAAGTAATAATTTCTTGGGTAGTTT
GCAGTTTTAAAATTATGTTTTAAAATGGACTATCATATGCTTACCGTAACTTGAAAGTATTTCGATTTCT
TGGCTTTATATATCTTGTGGAAAGGACGAAACACCGGGTGCGCGCAAAGACGAAGGGTTTTAGAGCTAGA
AATAGCAAGTTAAAATAAGGCTAGTCCGTTATCAACTTGAAAAAGTGGCACCGAGTCGGTGCTTTTTTAA
GCTTGGCGTAACTAGATCTTGAGACAAATGGCAGTATTCATCCACAATTTTAAAAGAAAAGGGGGGATTG
GGGGGTACAGTGCAGGGGAAAGAATAGTAGACATAATAGCAACAGACATACAAACTAAAGAATTACAAAA
ACAAATTACAAAAATTCAAAATTTTCGGGTTTATTACAGGGACAGCAGAGATCCACTTTGGCGCCGGCTC
GAGGGGG
Features (pLannotate 1.2.2; 29 found; start..end, strand, type, name):
     14..80      +  CDS            small t antigen (fragment): SV40 (simian virus 40) small t antigen
    106..317     +  promoter       EF-1α core promoter: core promoter for human elongation factor EF-1α
    318..1256    +  intron         EF-1α intron A: intron upstream of the start codon of human EF-1α
   1278..1877    +  CDS            PuroR (fragment): puromycin N-acetyltransferase; pac from Streptomyces; confers resistance to puromycin
   1893..2481    +  misc_feature   WPRE: woodchuck hepatitis virus posttranscriptional regulatory element
   2532..2551    +  misc_feature   cPPT/CTS (fragment): central polypurine tract and central termination sequence of HIV-1
   2553..2786    +  LTR            3' LTR (ΔU3): self-inactivating 3' long terminal repeat (LTR) from HIV-1
   2864..2985    +  polyA_signal   SV40 poly(A) signal: SV40 polyadenylation signal
   3025..3160    +  rep_origin     SV40 ori: SV40 origin of replication
   3181..3199    -  promoter       T7 promoter: promoter for bacteriophage T7 RNA polymerase
   3207..3362    +  CDS            lacZα (fragment): LacZα fragment of β-galactosidase; lacZ fragment
   3367..3795    +  rep_origin     f1 ori (sequence partly withheld): f1 bacteriophage origin of replication; arrow indicates direction of (+) strand synthesis
   3848..3952    +  promoter       AmpR promoter: bla
   3953..4813    +  CDS            AmpR: β-lactamase; bla; confers resistance to ampicillin, carbenicillin, and related antibiotics
   4984..5572    +  rep_origin     ori: high-copy-number ColE1/pMB1/pBR322/pUC origin of replication
   5755..5847    +  CDS            lacI (fragment): lac repressor; lacI; The lac repressor binds to the lac operator to inhibit transcription in E. coli. This inhibition can be relieved by adding lactose or isopropyl-β-D-thiogalactopyranoside (IPTG).
   5860..5881    +  protein_bind   CAP binding site: CAP binding activates transcription in the presence of cAMP. E. coli catabolite activator protein
   5896..5926    +  promoter       lac promoter: promoter for the E. coli lac operon
   5934..5950    +  protein_bind   lac operator: The lac repressor binds to the lac operator to inhibit transcription in E. coli. This inhibition can be relieved by adding lactose or isopropyl-β-D-thiogalactopyranoside (IPTG). lac repressor encoded by lacI
   5995..6013    +  promoter       T3 promoter: promoter for bacteriophage T3 RNA polymerase
   6041..6267    +  promoter       RSV promoter: Rous sarcoma virus enhancer/promoter
   6268..6448    +  LTR            5' LTR (truncated): truncated 5' long terminal repeat (LTR) from HIV-1
   6495..6620    +  misc_feature   HIV-1 Ψ: packaging signal of human immunodeficiency virus type 1
   6604..6967    +  CDS            HIV-1 gag (fragment): gag protein from human immunodeficiency virus 1; gag
   7113..7346    +  misc_feature   RRE: The Rev response element (RRE) of HIV-1 allows for Rev-dependent mRNA export from the nucleus to the cytoplasm.
   7723..7749    +  CDS            Rev (fragment): human immunodeficiency virus 1 (HIV-1) Rev protein; rev; enhances nuclear export of unspliced and incompletely spliced viral mRNAs
   7753..7993    +  promoter       U6 promoter: RNA polymerase III promoter for human U6 snRNA
   8023..8098    +  misc_RNA       gRNA scaffold: guide RNA scaffold for the Streptococcus pyogenes CRISPR/Cas9 system
   8154..8271    +  misc_feature   cPPT/CTS: central polypurine tract and central termination sequence of HIV-1
