[The description below was written by a language model from this plasmid's Addgene catalogue record and pLannotate feature annotations shown in this document.]
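Description:
INSRR gRNA (BRDN0001147393) is a third-generation lentiviral CRISPR guide plasmid built on the lentiGuide-Puro backbone and designed to target the human insulin receptor-related receptor gene INSRR (also called IRR). It belongs to a set of guides directed against the human kinome. The assembled sequence is about 8.3 kb. In bacteria it is maintained through a high-copy ColE1/pUC-type origin and selected with ampicillin via the β-lactamase gene. The backbone also carries an f1 origin, an SV40 origin and leftover lac, T7 and T3 cloning-vector elements that have no role in the payload.

The lentiviral transfer cassette begins with an RSV promoter fused to a truncated HIV-1 5' LTR, which makes genomic RNA production independent of Tat. This is followed by the Ψ packaging signal with a partial gag sequence, and the Rev response element for Rev-dependent nuclear export. The cassette ends in a self-inactivating ΔU3 3' LTR, followed by an SV40 polyadenylation signal. Within the provirus, a human U6 RNA polymerase III promoter drives the INSRR-specific spacer joined to the Streptococcus pyogenes Cas9 guide RNA scaffold. A cPPT/CTS element lies just downstream and aids nuclear import of the viral genome. A separate EF-1α core promoter with its intron A expresses puromycin N-acetyltransferase, allowing selection of transduced mammalian cells, and a WPRE enhances transcript expression.

The plasmid does not encode Cas9, so it must be used with a separate Cas9 vector or in cells that already express the nuclease. Its typical use is to disrupt INSRR by Cas9-mediated editing in human cells after lentiviral delivery.
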