Addgene plasmid #78060: INSRR gRNA (BRDN0001147393)
Purpose: 3rd generation lentiviral gRNA plasmid targeting human INSRR
Depositing lab: John Doench & David Root. Depositing organization: Broad Institute. Publication: Optimized sgRNA design to maximize activity and minimize off-target effects of CRISPR-Cas9. Doench JG, Fusi N, Sullender M, Hegde M, Vaimberg EW, Donovan KF, Smith I, Tothova Z, Wilen C, Orchard R, Virgin HW, Listgarten J, Root DE. Nat Biotechnol. 2016 Jan 18. doi: 10.1038/nbt.3437. PubMed 26780180.
Backbone
  Vector backbone: lentiGuide-Puro
  Backbone manufacturer: Zhang Lab (Addgene plasmid # 52963)
  Vector type: Mammalian Expression, Lentiviral, CRISPR
  Selectable markers: Puromycin
Growth in bacteria
  Bacterial resistance: Ampicillin, 100 μg/mL
  Growth temperature: 37°C
  Growth strain: DH5alpha
  Copy number: High Copy
Gene/Insert
  Gene/Insert name: INSRR (alt names: INSRR; NM_014215.2)
  gRNA/shRNA sequence: GGTGCGCGCAAAGACGAAGG
  Species: H. sapiens (human)
  Entrez Gene: INSRR (a.k.a. IRR)
  Promoter: hU6
  Cloning method: Unknown
  Sequencing primers: 5′ U6-F; 3′ pS2-R
Terms and licenses: Academic/Nonprofit Terms; Industry Terms: Not Available to Industry
Depositor comments: The gRNA was designed to target the following Genbank reference sequence(s): NM_014215.2. Note that this plasmid does NOT contain Cas9. It should be used in conjunction with lentiCas9-Blast (Addgene #52962) or otherwise with cell lines already expressing Cas9. Browse the full kinome gRNA library at http://www.addgene.org/pooled-library/broadgpp-human-kinome/ or visit http://www.broadinstitute.org/rnai/public/ for detailed protocols and information.
How to cite: INSRR gRNA (BRDN0001147393) was a gift from John Doench & David Root (Addgene plasmid # 78060 ; http://n2t.net/addgene:78060 ; RRID:Addgene_78060)
