>Addgene plasmid #78060 | INSRR gRNA (BRDN0001147393) | depositor partial sequence | sequence record 145519 | Target Sequence
GGTGCGCGCAAAGACGAAGG
