>Addgene plasmid #78060 | INSRR gRNA (BRDN0001147393) | addgene partial sequence | sequence record 188913 | hU6-F
CGCTGACGCTAGAAAGTAATAATTTCTTGGGTAGCTTTGCAGCTTTTAAAATTATGTTTTAAAATGGACT
ATCATATGCTTACCGTAACTTGAAAGTATTTCGATTTCTTGGCTTTATATATCTTGTGGAAAGGACGAAA
CACCGGGTGCGCGCAAAGACGAAGGGTTTTAGAGCTAGAAATAGCAAGTTAAAATAAGGCTAGTCCGTTA
TCAACTTGAAAAAGTGGCACCGAGTCGGTGCTTTTTTAAGCTTGGCGTAACTAGATCTTGAGACAAATGG
CAGTATTCATCCACAATTTTAAAAGAAAAGGGGGGATTGGGGGGTACAGTGCAGGGGAAAGAATAGTAGA
CATAATAGCAACAGACATACAAACTAAAGAATTACAAAAACAAATTACAAAAATTCAAAATTTTCGGGTT
TATTACAGGGACAGCAGAGATCCACTTTGGCGCCGGCTCGAGGGGGCCCGGGTGCAAAGATGGATAAAGT
TTTAAACAGAGAGGAATCTTTGCAGCTAATGGACCTTCTAGGTCTTGAAAGGAGTGGGAATTGGCTCCGG
TGCCCGTCAG
